>Addgene plasmid #184609 | pCIS.MTRIA-NKB | addgene full sequence | sequence record 364867 | Addgene Partial NGS Result
CGTTACATAACTTACGGTAAATGGCCCGCCTGGCTGACCGCCCAACGACCCCCGCCCATTGACGTCAATA
ATGACGTATGTTCCCATAGTAACGCCAATAGGGACTTTCCATTGACGTCAATGGGTGGAGTATTTACGGT
AAACTGCCCACTTGGCAGTACATCAAGTGTATCATATGCCAAGTACGCCCCCTATTGACGTCAATGACGG
TAAATGGCCCGCCTGGCATTATGCCCAGTACATGACCTTATGGGACTTTCCTACTTGGCAGTACATCTAC
GTATTAGTCATCGCTATTACCATGGTCGAGGTGAGCCCCACGTTCTGCTTCACTCTCCCCATCTCCCCCC
CCTCCCCACCCCCAATTTTGTATTTATTTATTTTTTAATTATTTTGTGCAGCGATGGGGGCGGGGGGGGG
GGGGGCGCGCGCCAGGCGGGGCGGGGCGGGGCGAGGGGCGGGGCGGGGCGAGGCGGAGAGGTGCGGCGGC
AGCCAATCAGAGCGGCGCGCTCCGAAAGTTTCCTTTTATGGCGAGGCGGCGGCGGCGGCGGCCCTATAAA
AAGCGAAGCGCGCGGCGGGCGGGAGTCGCTGCGCGCTGCCTTCGCCCCGTGCCCCGCTCCGCCGCCGCCT
CGCGCCGCCCGCCCCGGCTCTGACTGACCGCGTTACTCCCACAGGTGAGCGGGCGGGACGGCCCTTCTCC
TCCGGGCTGTAATTAGCGCTTGGTTTAATGACGGCTTGTTTCTTTTCTGTGGCTGCGTGAAAGCCTTGAG
GGGCTCCGGGAGGGCCCTTTGTGCGGGGGGAGCGGCTCGGGGGGTGCGTGCGTGTGTGTGTGCGTGGGGA
GCGCCGCGTGCGGCTCCGCGCTGCCCGGCGGCTGTGAGCGCTGCGGGCGCGGCGCGGGGCTTTGTGCGCT
CCGCAGTGTGCGCGAGGGGAGCGCGGCCGGGGGCGGTGCCCCGCGGTGCGGGGGGGGCTGCGAGGGGAAC
AAAGGCTGCGTGCGGGGTGTGTGCGTGGGGGGGTGAGCAGGGGGTGTGGGCGCGTCGGTCGGGCTGCAAC
CCCCCCTGCACCCCCCTCCCCGAGTTGCTGAGCACGGCCCGGCTTCGGGTGCGGGGCTCCGTACGGGGCG
TGGCGCGGGGCTCGCCGTGCCGGGCGGGGGGTGGCGGCAGGTGGGGGTGCCGGGCGGGGCGGGGCCGCCT
CGGGCCGGGGAGGGCTCGGGGGAGGGGCGCGGCGGCCCCCGGAGCGCCGGCGGCTGTCGAGGCGCGGCGA
GCCGCAGCCATTGCCTTTTATGGTAATCGTGCGAGAGGGCGCAGGGACTTCCTTTGTCCCAAATCTGTGC
GGAGCCGAAATCTGGGAGGCGCCGCCGCACCCCCTCTAGCGGGCGCGGGGCGAAGCGGTGCGGCGCCGGC
AGGAAGGAAATGGGCGGGGAGGGCCTTCGTGCGTCGCCGCGCCGCCGTCCCCTTCTCCCTCTCCAGCCTC
GGGGCTGTCCGCGGGGGGACGGCTGCCTTCGGGGGGGACGGGGCAGGGCGGGGTTCGGCTTCTGGCGTGT
GACCGGCGGCTCTAGAGCCTCTGCTAACCATGTTCATGCCTTCTTCTTTTTCCTACAGCTCCTGGGCAAC
GTGCTGGTTATTGTGCTGTCTCATCATTTTGGCAAAGGATTCCTCGAGGTCGACGGTATCGATAAGCTTG
ATATCGAATTCACCATGGCCTCGGTTCCCACCGGCGAAAACTGGACGGACGGGACGGCGGGCGTGGGGTC
CCATACAGGGAATCTGAGCGCTGCGCTGGGGATCACTGAGTGGCTTGCGCTCCAGGCTGGCAACTTCTCC
TCCGCGCTGGGCTTGCCAGTGACATCCCAGGCACCTTCCCAAGTCCGGGCCAACCTGACGAACCAGTTCG
TGCAGCCCTCCTGGCGAATCGCGCTCTGGTCGCTGGCCTATGGCTTAGTGGTGGCGGTGGCAGTCTTCGG
AAACCTCATCGTTATTTGGATCATCTTGGCCCACAAGCGCATGAGGACCGTCACCAACTATTTCCTGGTA
AACCTGGCTTTCTCCGACGCCTCCGTGGCTGCCTTCAACACCTTGGTCAATTTCATCTATGGTGTTCACA
GCGAGTGGTACTTTGGCGCCAACTACTGCCGCTTCCAGAACTTCTTTCCCATCACAGCGGTGTTTGCCAG
CATCTACTCTATGACAGCCATTGCAGTGGACAGGTATATGGCCATTATCGATCCTTTGAAACCCAGACTA
TCTGCCACAGCCACTAAGATTGTCATCGGAAGTATTTGGATTTTGGCATTTCTACTTGCCTTCCCTCAAT
GTCTTTATTCCAAAATAAAAGTCATGCCAGGCCGTACCCTTTGCTATGTGCAGTGGCCAGAAGGTCCCAA
GCAACATTTCACGTACCACATCATTGTTATCATCCTGGTGTACTGTTTCCCATTGCTCATCATGGGTGTC
ACCTACACCATCGTTTGCTACAAAATATGGCGAAATTTCAAAGGGAAATTAAACGTCTATATCAAGGCCG
ACAAGCAGAAGAACGGCATCAAGGCGAACTTCCACATCCGCCACAACATCGAGGACGGCGGCGTGCAGCT
CGCCTACCACTACCAGCAGAACACCCCCATCGGCGACGGCCCCGTGCTGCTGCCCGACAACCACTACCTG
AGCGTGCAGACCAAACTTTCGAAAGACCCCAACGAGAAGCGCGATCACATGGTCCTGCTGGAGTTCGTGA
CCGCCGCCGGGATCACTCTCGGCATGGACGAGCTGTACAAGGGCGGTACCGGAGGGATGATGGTGAGAAA
GGGCGAGGAGCTGTTCACCGGGGTGGTGCCCATCCTGGTCGAGCTGGACGGCGACGTAAACGGCCACAAG
TTCAGCGTGTCCGGCGAGGGTGAGGGCGATGCCACCTACGGCAAGCTGACCCTGAAGTTCATCTGCACCA
CCGGCAAGCTGCCCGTGCCCTGGCCCACCCTCGTGACCACCCTGACCTACGGCGTGCAGTGCTTCAGCCG
CTACCCCGACCACATGAAGCAGCACGACTTCTTCAAGTCCGCCATGCCCGAAGGCTACATCCAGGAGCGC
ACCATCTTCTTCAAGGACGACGGCCACTACAAGACCCGCGCCGAGGTGAAGTTCGAGGGCGACACCCTGG
TGAACCGCATCGAGCTGAAGGGCATCGACTTCAAGGAGGACGGCAACATCCTGGGGCACAAGCTGGAGTA
CAACTCAGTAATCTCCAAGGCAAAGATACGCACAGTGAAAATGATGATTATTGTGGTGGTGACATTTGCC
ATCTGCTGGCTACCCTACCATGTGTATTTCATTCTCACTGCGATCTACCAACAGTTAAACAGGTGGAAAT
ACATCCAGCAGGTCTACCTGGCTAGCTTCTGGCTGGCCATGAGCTCAACCATGTACAACCCCATCATCTA
CTGCTGTTTGAACAAAAGATTTCGTGCAGGCTTCAAGAGAGCATTTCGCTGGTGTCCTTTCATCCAAGTC
TCCAGCTACGATGAGCTGGAGCTCAAGACCACCAGGTTTCATCCCACACGGCAGAGCAGCCTGTACACCG
TGAGCAGGATGGAGTCAGTGACCGTGCTGTATGACCCCAGTGAAGGGGACCCGGCCAAGTCCAGCCGCAA
GAAGAGGGCGGTGCCCAGAGACCCCAGTGCCAATGGCTGCTCCCACAGAGAGTTCAAATCTGCCTCCACC
ACATCAAGTTTCATAAGCTCGCCCTATACCTCTGTGGATGAATATTCCTAAGGATCCACTAGTTCTAGAG
CGGCCGCTTCACTCCTCAGGTGCAGGCTGCCTATCAGAAGGTGGTGGCTGGTGTGGCCAATGCCCTGGCT
CACAAATACCACTGAGATCTTTTTCCCTCTGCCAAAAATTATGGGGACATCATGAAGCCCCTTGAGCATC
TGACTTCTGGCTAATAAAGGAAATTTATTTTCATTGCAATAGTGTGTTGGAATTTTTTGTGTCTCTCACT
CGGAAGGACATATGGGAGGGCAAATCATTTAAAACATCAGAATGAGTATTTGGTTTAGAGTTTGGCAACA
TATGCCCATATGCTGGCTGCCATGAACAAAGGTTGGCTATAAAGAGGTCATCAGTATATGAAACAGCCCC
CTGCTGTCCATTCCTTATTCCATAGAAAAGCCTTGACTTGAGGTTAGATTTTTTTTATATTTTGTTTTGT
GTTATTTTTTTCTTTAACATCCCTAAAATTTTCCTTACATGTTTTACTAGCCAGATTTTTCCTCCTCTCC
TGACTACTCCCAGTCATAGCTGTCCCTCTTCTCTTATGAAGATCCCTCGACCTGGAGCTCCAGCTTTTGT
TCCCTTTAGTGAGGGTTAATTTCGAGCTTGGCGTAATCATGGTCATAGCTGTTTCCTGTGTGAAATTGTT
ATCCGCTCACAATTCCACACAACATACGAGCCGGAAGCATAAAGTGTAAAGCCTGGGGTGCCTAATGAGT
GAGCTAACTCACATTAATTGCGTTGCGCTCACTGCCCGCTTTCCAGTCGGGAAACCTGTCGTGCCAGCTG
CATTAATGAATCGGCCAACGCGCGGGGAGAGGCGGTTTGCGTATTGGGCGCTCTTCCGCTTCCTCGCTCA
CTGACTCGCTGCGCTCGGTCGTTCGGCTGCGGCGAGCGGTATCAGCTCACTCAAAGGCGGTAATACGGTT
ATCCACAGAATCAGGGGATAACGCAGGAAAGAACATGTGAGCAAAAGGCCAGCAAAAGGCCAGGAACCGT
AAAAAGGCCGCGTTGCTGGCGTTTTTCCATAGGCTCCGCCCCCCTGACGAGCATCACAAAAATCGACGCT
CAAGTCAGAGGTGGCGAAACCCGACAGGACTATAAAGATACCAGGCGTTTCCCCCTGGAAGCTCCCTCGT
GCGCTCTCCTGTTCCGACCCTGCCGCTTACCGGATACCTGTCCGCCTTTCTCCCTTCGGGAAGCGTGGCG
CTTTCTCATAGCTCACGCTGTAGGTATCTCAGTTCGGTGTAGGTCGTTCGCTCCAAGCTGGGCTGTGTGC
ACGAACCCCCCGTTCAGCCCGACCGCTGCGCCTTATCCGGTAACTATCGTCTTGAGTCCAACCCGGTAAG
ACACGACTTATCGCCACTGGCAGCAGCCACTGGTAACAGGATTAGCAGAGCGAGGTATGTAGGCGGTGCT
ACAGAGTTCTTGAAGTGGTGGCCTAACTACGGCTACACTAGAAGAACAGTATTTGGTATCTGCGCTCTGC
TGAAGCCAGTTACCTTCGGAAAAAGAGTTGGTAGCTCTTGATCCGGCAAACAAACCACCGCTGGTAGCGG
TGGTTTTTTTGTTTGCAAGCAGCAGATTACGCGCAGAAAAAAAGGATCTCAAGAAGATCCTTTGATCTTT
TCTACGGGGTCTGACGCTCAGTGGAACGAAAACTCACGTTAAGGGATTTTGGTCATGAGATTATCAAAAA
GGATCTTCACCTAGATCCTTTTAAATTAAAAATGAAGTTTTAAATCAATCTAAAGTATATATGAGTAAAC
TTGGTCTGACAGTTACCAATGCTTAATCAGTGAGGCACCTATCTCAGCGATCTGTCTATTTCGTTCATCC
ATAGTTGCCTGACTCCCCGTCGTGTAGATAACTACGATACGGGAGGGCTTACCATCTGGCCCCAGTGCTG
CAATGATACCGCGAGACCCACGCTCACCGGCTCCAGATTTATCAGCAATAAACCAGCCAGCCGGAAGGGC
CGAGCGCAGAAGTGGTCCTGCAACTTTATCCGCCTCCATCCAGTCTATTAATTGTTGCCGGGAAGCTAGA
GTAAGTAGTTCGCCAGTTAATAGTTTGCGCAACGTTGTTGCCATTGCTACAGGCATCGTGGTGTCACGCT
CGTCGTTTGGTATGGCTTCATTCAGCTCCGGTTCCCAACGATCAAGGCGAGTTACATGATCCCCCATGTT
GTGCAAAAAAGCGGTTAGCTCCTTCGGTCCTCCGATCGTTGTCAGAAGTAAGTTGGCCGCAGTGTTATCA
CTCATGGTTATGGCAGCACTGCATAATTCTCTTACTGTCATGCCATCCGTAAGATGCTTTTCTGTGACTG
GTGAGTACTCAACCAAGTCATTCTGAGAATAGTGTATGCGGCGACCGAGTTGCTCTTGCCCGGCGTCAAT
ACGGGATAATACCGCGCCACATAGCAGAACTTTAAAAGTGCTCATCATTGGAAAACGTTCTTCGGGGCGA
AAACTCTCAAGGATCTTACCGCTGTTGAGATCCAGTTCGATGTAACCCACTCGTGCACCCAACTGATCTT
CAGCATCTTTTACTTTCACCAGCGTTTCTGGGTGAGCAAAAACAGGAAGGCAAAATGCCGCAAAAAAGGG
AATAAGGGCGACACGGAAATGTTGAATACTCATACTCTTCCTTTTTCAATATTATTGAAGCATTTATCAG
GGTTATTGTCTCATGAGCGGATACATATTTGAATGTATTTAGAAAAATAAACAAATAGGGGTTCCGCGCA
CATTTCCCCGAAAAGTGCCACCTG
[124 nt withheld, positions 6535-6658]
C
[91 nt withheld, positions 6660-6750]
A
[49 nt withheld, positions 6752-6800]
CCTTTGACGTTGGAGTCCACGTTCTTT
[37 nt withheld, positions 6828-6864]
ACCCTATCTCGGTCTATTCTTTTGATTTATAAGGGATTTTGCCGATTTCGGCCTATTGGTTAAAAAATGA
GCTGATTTAACAAAAATTTAACGCGAATTTTAACAAAATATTAACGCTTACAATTTCCATTCGCCATTCA
GGCTGCGCAACTGTTGGGAAGGGCGATCGGTGCGGGCCTCTTCGCTATTACGCCAGCTGGCGAAAGGGGG
ATGTGCTGCAAGGCGATTAAGTTGGGTAACGCCAGGGTTTTCCCAGTCACGACGTTGTAAAACGACGGCC
AGTGAATTGTAATACGACTCACTATAGGGCGAATTGGGTACCTAGTAATCAATTACGGGGTCATTAGTTC
ATAGCCCATATATGGAGTTCCG
Features (pLannotate 1.2.2; 22 found; start..end, strand, type, name):
      1..304     +  enhancer       CMV enhancer: human cytomegalovirus immediate early enhancer
    306..581     +  promoter       chicken β-actin promoter: No description available
    582..1598    +  intron         chimeric intron: chimera between introns from chicken β-actin and rabbit β-globin
   1652..1691    -  misc_feature   MCS (fragment): pBluescript multiple cloning site
   1695..2480    +  CDS            TACR3 (fragment): NK3R_HUMAN - Also known as NK3R, TAC3R. Experimental evidence at protein level: Swiss-Prot protein existence level 1. This is a receptor for the tachykinin neuropeptide neuromedin-K (neurokinin B). It is associated with G proteins that activate a phosphatidylinositol-calcium second messenger system. The rank order of affinity of this receptor to tachykinins is: neuromedin-K > substance K > substance P. From Homo sapiens (Human).
   2502..3224    +  CDS            cEGFP: cEGFP is a basic (constitutively fluorescent) green fluorescent protein published in 2008, derived from Aequorea victoria.
   3234..3494    +  CDS            tkr-1 (fragment): TKR1_CAEEL - Protein inferred from homology: Swiss-Prot protein existence level 3. Not known. Putative receptor. From Caenorhabditis elegans.
   3762..3787    -  misc_feature   MCS (fragment): pBluescript multiple cloning site
   3788..3862    +  CDS            HBB (fragment): HBB_PONPY - Experimental evidence at transcript level: Swiss-Prot protein existence level 2. Involved in oxygen transport from the lung to the various peripheral tissues. From Pongo pygmaeus (Bornean orangutan).
   3933..3988    +  polyA_signal   β-globin poly(A) signal: rabbit β-globin polyadenylation signal (Gil and Proudfoot, 1987)
   4343..4361    -  promoter       T3 promoter: promoter for bacteriophage T3 RNA polymerase
   4406..4422    -  protein_bind   lac operator: The lac repressor binds to the lac operator to inhibit transcription in E. coli. This inhibition can be relieved by adding lactose or isopropyl-β-D-thiogalactopyranoside (IPTG). lac repressor encoded by lacI
   4430..4460    -  promoter       lac promoter: promoter for the E. coli lac operon
   4475..4496    -  protein_bind   CAP binding site: CAP binding activates transcription in the presence of cAMP. E. coli catabolite activator protein
   4509..4601    -  CDS            lacI (fragment): lac repressor; lacI; The lac repressor binds to the lac operator to inhibit transcription in E. coli. This inhibition can be relieved by adding lactose or isopropyl-β-D-thiogalactopyranoside (IPTG).
   4784..5372    -  rep_origin     ori: high-copy-number ColE1/pMB1/pBR322/pUC origin of replication
   5543..6403    -  CDS            AmpR: β-lactamase; bla; confers resistance to ampicillin, carbenicillin, and related antibiotics
   6404..6508    -  promoter       AmpR promoter: bla
   6535..6963    +  rep_origin     f1 ori (sequence partly withheld): f1 bacteriophage origin of replication; arrow indicates direction of (+) strand synthesis
   6994..7151    -  CDS            lacZα (fragment): LacZα fragment of β-galactosidase; lacZ fragment
   7154..7172    +  promoter       T7 promoter: promoter for bacteriophage T7 RNA polymerase
   7187..7236    +  enhancer       CMV enhancer (fragment): human cytomegalovirus immediate early enhancer
