[The description below was written by a language model from this plasmid's Addgene catalogue record and pLannotate feature annotations shown in this document.]
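Description:
pCIS.MTRIA-NKB is a mammalian expression plasmid built on the pCIS backbone that encodes MTRIA-NKB, a synthetic, genetically encoded fluorescent sensor for the neuropeptide neurokinin B. It is propagated in E. coli as a high-copy plasmid through a ColE1/pUC-type origin and selected with ampicillin via the β-lactamase gene. The backbone also retains pBluescript-derived elements: an f1 origin, T7 and T3 promoters, lac promoter/operator sequences and lacZα and MCS fragments. These play no role in mammalian expression.

Expression is driven by the CAG promoter, annotated here as its three components: the CMV immediate early enhancer, the chicken β-actin promoter and a chimeric β-actin/β-globin intron. Together they give strong constitutive transcription in many mammalian cell types. A rabbit β-globin polyadenylation signal, preceded by a short globin-derived fragment, terminates the transcript. The insert of about 2.1 kb was cloned between EcoRI and BamHI sites.

In the feature table, the insert consists of a segment matching the human neurokinin B receptor TACR3 (NK3R), then an EGFP-related green fluorescent protein sequence, then a further stretch scored as a tachykinin receptor homologue. That last stretch most likely represents the remaining C-terminal portion of the receptor rather than a true nematode sequence. The arrangement is consistent with a fluorescent protein inserted within a G protein-coupled receptor scaffold, so that ligand binding alters fluorescence, although the record does not spell out the sensor mechanism or the exact insertion site. The plasmid is intended for expressing the sensor in mammalian cells to detect neurokinin B optically. The sequence record is labelled as a partial NGS result.
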