Addgene plasmid #184609: pCIS.MTRIA-NKB
Purpose: For expression of a fluorescent sensor for neurokinin B in mammalian cells
Depositing lab: Hiroshi Hibino & Daisuke Ino. Publication: A fluorescent sensor for real-time measurement of extracellular oxytocin dynamics in the brain. Ino D, Tanaka Y, Hibino H, Nishiyama M. Nat Methods. 2022 Sep 22. pii: 10.1038/s41592-022-01597-x. doi: 10.1038/s41592-022-01597-x. PubMed 36138174.
Backbone
  Vector backbone: pCIS
  Vector type: Mammalian Expression
Growth in bacteria
  Bacterial resistance: Ampicillin, 100 μg/mL
  Growth temperature: 37°C
  Growth strain: DH5alpha
  Copy number: High Copy
Gene/Insert
  Gene/Insert name: MTRIA-NKB (alt name: NKB biosensor)
  Species: Synthetic
  Insert size (bp): 2067
  Promoter: CAG promoter
  Cloning method: Restriction Enzyme; 5′ cloning site EcoRI (unknown if destroyed); 3′ cloning site BamHI (unknown if destroyed)
Terms and licenses: Academic/Nonprofit Terms; Industry Terms: Not Available to Industry
Depositor comments: Please visit https://doi.org/10.1101/2021.07.30.454450 for bioRxiv preprint.
How to cite: pCIS.MTRIA-NKB was a gift from Hiroshi Hibino & Daisuke Ino (Addgene plasmid # 184609 ; http://n2t.net/addgene:184609 ; RRID:Addgene_184609)
